>Addgene plasmid #43442 | II-TCTT | depositor partial sequence | sequence record 58707 | II-TCTT sequence 426 bps
CGTCTCGCTTAACCCCAGAGCAGGTCGTGGCCATTGCCTCGAATGGAGGGGGCAAACAGGCGTTGGAAAC
CGTACAACGATTGCTGCCGGTGCTGTGCCAAGCGCACGGACTCACCCCAGAGCAGGTCGTGGCGATCGCA
AGCCACGACGGAGGAAAGCAAGCCTTGGAAACAGTACAGAGGCTGTTGCCTGTGCTGTGCCAAGCGCACG
GCCTCACCCCAGAGCAGGTCGTGGCCATTGCCTCGAATGGAGGGGGCAAACAGGCGTTGGAAACCGTACA
ACGATTGCTGCCGGTGCTGTGCCAAGCGCACGGATTAACCCCAGAGCAGGTCGTGGCCATTGCCTCGAAT
GGAGGGGGCAAACAGGCGTTGGAAACCGTACAACGATTGCTGCCGGTGCTGTGCCAAGCGCACGGGCTCA
GAGACG
