>Addgene plasmid #43442 | II-TCTT | addgene partial sequence | sequence record 62029 | M13-F20 5'-TGTAAAACGACGGCCAGT-3'
CTATAGGGCGAATTGGGCCCTCTAGATGCATGCTCGAGCGGCCGCCAGTGTGATGGATATCTGCAGAATT
CGCCCTTAGTATCTTTCCTGTGCCCACGTCTCTGAGCCCGTGCGCTTGGCACAGCACCGGCAGCAATCGT
TGTACGGTTTCCAACGCCTGTTTGCCCCCTCCATTCGAGGCAATGGCCACGACCTGCTCTGGGGTTAATC
CGTGCGCTTGGCACAGCACCGGCAGCAATCGTTGTACGGTTTCCAACGCCTGTTTGCCCCCTCCATTCGA
GGCAATGGCCACGACCTGCTCTGGGGTGAGGCCGTGCGCTTGGCACAGCACAGGCAACAGCCTCTGTACT
GTTTCCAAGGCTTGCTTTCCTCCGTCGTGGCTTGCGATCGCCACGACCTGCTCTGGGGTGAGTCCGTGCG
CTTGGCACAGCACCGGCAGCAATCGTTGTACGGTTTCCAACGCCTGTTTGCCCCCTCCATTCGAGGCAAT
GGCCACGACCTGCTCTGGGGTTAAGCGAGACGCGCTAGGACGGCATCTATATAAGGGCGAATTCCAGCAC
ACTGGCGGCCGTTACTAGTGGATCCGAGCTCGGTACCAAGCTTGGCGTAATCATGGTCATAGCTGTTTCC
TGTGTGAAATTGTTATCCGCTCACAATTCCACACAACATACGAGCCGGAAGCATAAAGTGTAAAGCCTGG
GGTGCCTAATGAGTGAGCTAACTCACATTAATTGCGTTGCGCTCACTGCCCGCTTTCCAGTCGGGAAACC
TGTCGTGCCAGCTGCATTAATGAATCGGCCAACGCGCGGGGAGAGGCGGTTTGCGTATTGGGCGCTCTTC
CGCTTCCTCGCTCACTGACTCGCTGCGCTCGGTCGTTCGGCTG
