[The description below was written by a language model from this plasmid's Addgene catalogue record.]
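Description:
II-TCTT is a bacterial cloning plasmid built on the commercial pCRII-TOPO backbone (about 4 kb without insert), into which a 426 bp synthetic fragment was introduced by TOPO cloning. It is a high-copy plasmid maintained in E. coli and is listed with both ampicillin and kanamycin resistance, consistent with the dual markers carried by this backbone. The vector type is given only as bacterial cloning, so the plasmid serves as a storage and propagation vehicle for its insert rather than as an expression construct. No promoter intended to drive the insert in a host cell is recorded. The insert is flanked by T7 and M13-reverse primer sites, which the record lists for sequence verification.

The record does not spell out what the insert encodes beyond its name and synthetic origin, and no feature table is provided. The plasmid was deposited in connection with a TALEN genome-editing system for generating human stem cell-based disease models. In that context, the name and insert size suggest a pre-assembled module of four TALE repeats recognising the bases T-C-T-T, with "II" plausibly marking its position in an ordered assembly; four repeats of roughly 100 bp each would fit a 426 bp insert. That reading is an inference, not a stated fact. If it is correct, the plasmid would be one member of a library of multimer building blocks that are excised or amplified and joined in order to build custom TALE DNA-binding arrays, which are then transferred into a separate nuclease expression vector. The record does not describe the flanking sites or the assembly scheme used.
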