Addgene plasmid #43442: II-TCTT
Depositing lab: Chad Cowan & Kiran Musunuru. Depositing organization: Harvard University. Publication: A TALEN Genome-Editing System for Generating Human Stem Cell-Based Disease Models. Ding Q, Lee YK, Schaefer EA, Peters DT, Veres A, Kim K, Kuperwasser N, Motola DL, Meissner TB, Hendriks WT, Trevisan M, Gupta RM, Moisan A, Banks E, Friesen M, Schinzel RT, Xia F, Tang A, Xia Y, Figueroa E, Wann A, Ahfeldt T, Daheron L, Zhang F, Rubin LL, Peng LF, Chung RT, Musunuru K, Cowan CA. Cell Stem Cell. 2012 Dec 12. pii: S1934-5909(12)00645-5. doi: 10.1016/j.stem.2012.11.011. PubMed 23246482.
Backbone
  Vector backbone: pCRII-TOPO
  Backbone manufacturer: Invitrogen
  Backbone size w/o insert (bp): 3973
  Vector type: Bacterial Cloning
Growth in bacteria
  Bacterial resistance: Ampicillin and Kanamycin, 100 & 50 μg/mL
  Growth temperature: 37°C
  Growth strain: Top10
  Copy number: High Copy
Gene/Insert
  Gene/Insert name: II-TCTT
  Species: Synthetic
  Insert size (bp): 426
  Cloning method: TOPO Cloning
  Sequencing primers: 5′ T7; 3′ M13-rev
Terms and licenses: Academic/Nonprofit Terms; Industry Terms: Not Available to Industry
How to cite: II-TCTT was a gift from Chad Cowan & Kiran Musunuru (Addgene plasmid # 43442 ; http://n2t.net/addgene:43442 ; RRID:Addgene_43442)
